Addgene plasmid #101565: pDONR221-ZNF507
Purpose: Donor Vector containing ZNF507 transcription factor, part of the Human TFome Collection
Depositing lab: George Church. Depositing organization: Harvard Medical School. Publication: A comprehensive library of human transcription factors for cell fate engineering. Ng AHM, Khoshakhlagh P, Rojo Arias JE, Pasquini G, Wang K, Swiersy A, Shipman SL, Appleton E, Kiaee K, Kohman RE, Vernet A, Dysart M, Leeper K, Saylor W, Huang JY, Graveline A, Taipale J, Hill DE, Vidal M, Melero-Martin JM, Busskamp V, Church GM. Nat Biotechnol. 2021 Apr;39(4):510-519. doi: 10.1038/s41587-020-0742-6. Epub 2020 Nov 30. PubMed 33257861.
Backbone
  Vector backbone: pDONR221
  Backbone manufacturer: Invitrogen
  Vector type: Gateway shuttling vector
Growth in bacteria
  Bacterial resistance: Kanamycin, 50 μg/mL
  Growth temperature: 37°C
  Growth strain: DH5alpha
  Copy number: High Copy
Gene/Insert
  Gene/Insert name: ZNF507 (alt name: Q8TCN5 (Uniprot ID))
  Species: H. sapiens (human)
  Mutation: Last nucleotide of stop codon removed to allow for Gateway C-terminal fusions
  Entrez Gene: ZNF507 (a.k.a. Zfp507)
  Cloning method: Gateway Cloning
  Sequencing primers: 5′ M13F(-21); 3′ M13R
Terms and licenses: Academic/Nonprofit Terms; Industry Terms: Not Available to Industry
Depositor comments: Harvard generated by gene synthesis
How to cite: pDONR221-ZNF507 was a gift from George Church (Addgene plasmid # 101565 ; http://n2t.net/addgene:101565 ; RRID:Addgene_101565)
