[The description below was written by a language model from this plasmid's Addgene catalogue record and pLannotate feature annotations shown in this document.]
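Description:
pDONR221-ZNF507 is a Gateway entry clone built on the Invitrogen pDONR221 backbone, carrying the human zinc finger protein ZNF507 open reading frame as part of the Human TFome Collection of transcription factor clones. It is a bacterial shuttling plasmid of about 5.4 kb rather than an expression vector. It replicates in E. coli from a high-copy ColE1/pUC-type origin and is selected with kanamycin through the aph(3')-Ia KanR gene.

The annotated ZNF507 coding sequence, which the depositor notes was produced by gene synthesis, spans roughly 2.9 kb and sits between attL1 and attL2 sites. These are the recombination sites recognised in the Gateway LR reaction, so the insert can be moved directionally into any attR-containing destination vector in a single recombination step. The last nucleotide of the stop codon has been removed, leaving the reading frame open at the 3′ end so that C-terminal fusions, such as tags or reporters supplied by the destination vector, can be made. No eukaryotic promoter is annotated upstream of the insert, so expression depends on the destination vector chosen. The rrnB T1 and T2 terminators located ahead of attL1 shield the cassette from read-through transcription from the backbone, and a T7 promoter lies just beyond attL2, oriented back toward the insert. Short lacI and lacZα fragments are also annotated and appear to be backbone remnants with no function. The record supports its use as a source clone for building ZNF507 expression constructs, consistent with the collection's stated aim of transcription factor-driven cell fate engineering.
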