Features (pLannotate 1.2.2; 10 found; start..end, strand, type, name):
      1..2859    +  CDS            ZNF507: ZN507_HUMAN - Also known as KIAA1084. Experimental evidence at protein level: Swiss-Prot protein existence level 1. May be involved in transcriptional regulation. From Homo sapiens (Human).
   2863..2962    -  protein_bind   attL2: mutant version of attL; recombination site for the Gateway® LR reaction LR Clonase™
   2980..2998    -  promoter       T7 promoter: promoter for bacteriophage T7 RNA polymerase
   3132..3941    +  CDS            KanR: aminoglycoside phosphotransferase; aph(3')-Ia; confers resistance to kanamycin in bacteria or G418 (Geneticin®) in eukaryotes
   4088..4676    +  rep_origin     ori: high-copy-number ColE1/pMB1/pBR322/pUC origin of replication
   4859..4951    +  CDS            lacI (fragment): lac repressor; lacI; The lac repressor binds to the lac operator to inhibit transcription in E. coli. This inhibition can be relieved by adding lactose or isopropyl-β-D-thiogalactopyranoside (IPTG).
   5006..5033    -  terminator     rrnB T2 terminator: transcription terminator T2 from the E. coli rrnB gene
   5165..5208    +  terminator     rrnB T1 terminator: Escherichia coli rrnB; transcription terminator T1 from the E. coli rrnB gene
   5255..5291    -  CDS            lacZα (fragment): LacZα fragment of β-galactosidase; lacZ fragment
   5307..5406    +  protein_bind   attL1: mutant version of attL; recombination site for the Gateway® LR reaction LR Clonase™
>Addgene plasmid #101565 | pDONR221-ZNF507 | depositor full sequence | sequence record 191591 | Full Sequence
ATGGAAGAATCTTCTTCTGTGGCGATGCTTGTCCCAGATATTGGTGAACAAGAGGCAATTTTGACGGCTG
AATCAATAATATCGCCTTCCCTTGAAATAGATGAACAGAGGAAGACGAAGCCTGACCCCCTGATCCATGT
AATCCAGAAACTTTCGAAAATTGTAGAGAATGAAAAAAGCCAGAAATGCCTTTTAATTGGGAAAAAGAGG
CCGAGATCGAGTGCGGCTACCCACAGCCTAGAAACCCAAGAATTGTGTGAAATACCAGCAAAAGTAATCC
AATCGCCGGCGGCAGATACGAGGAGGGCAGAAATGAGCCAGACAAATTTTACGCCTGATACCCTGGCCCA
AAATGAAGGAAAGGCAATGAGTTACCAGTGTTCCCTCTGTAAATTCCTGAGTTCAAGTTTTTCTGTCCTA
AAGGACCATATAAAACAGCATGGCCAACAAAATGAGGTGATCCTAATGTGCAGTGAGTGCCATATCACGA
GCAGAAGCCAAGAAGAATTAGAGGCCCATGTTGTAAATGACCATGATAATGATGCAAATATCCATACCCA
ATCGAAAGCCCAACAATGTGTATCGCCGAGCAGCAGCCTATGCAGGAAAACCACTGAAAGAAATGAAACA
ATCCCTGATATACCTGTAAGTGTAGATAACCTCCAGACCCATACTGTCCAAACGGCCAGTGTTGCTGAAA
TGGGGAGGAGAAAATGGTATGCATATGAACAATATGGAATGTACAGGTGCCTTTTCTGCAGTTACACATG
TGGACAACAGAGAATGCTAAAAACCCATGCCTGGAAACATGCTGGAGAAGTAGACTGTTCATACCCGATT
TTTGAAAATGAGAATGAGCCTTTAGGCCTTTTAGACAGCAGTGCTGCAGCGGCCCCTGGTGGTGTTGATG
CTGTTGTAATAGCGATTGGTGAGAGTGAATTATCGATCCATAACGGACCATCTGTCCAAGTCCAAATATG
TTCTTCAGAACAACTATCATCAAGTTCGCCCCTTGAACAATCTGCTGAGAGAGGTGTCCACCTTTCCCAA
AGTGTGACCCTAGACCCAAATGAAGAAGAAATGCTAGAAGTAATAAGTGATGCTGAAGAGAACCTAATCC
CAGACAGCCTCCTGACATCTGCCCAAAAAATAATTTCTTCGAGCCCGAATAAAAAAGGCCATGTAAATGT
AATTGTTGAGAGGCTCCCTTCGGCTGAAGAAACCCTGAGCCAAAAGAGATTCCTAATGAATACAGAAATG
GAAGAAGGAAAAGACCTCAGCCTTACAGAAGCCCAAATTGGAAGAGAAGGAATGGATGATGTATACAGGG
CTGATAAGTGCACTGTGGATATTGGAGGTTTGATAATTGGGTGGAGTTCGAGTGAAAAGAAAGATGAGCT
GATGAATAAAGGTTTGGCCACAGATGAAAATGCACCCCCTGGGAGAAGGAGAACGAACAGTGAAAGTTTG
AGATTACACAGTTTGGCAGCTGAAGCCCTTGTCACAATGCCAATCAGGGCTGCTGAATTAACGAGGGCAA
ATTTAGGCCATTATGGTGATATAAACCTATTAGACCCTGACACGAGCCAGAGACAAGTTGACAGCACTTT
GGCTGCATATTCAAAAATGATGAGCCCCCTAAAAAATTCAAGTGATGGCCTTACAAGCCTAAACCAATCA
AATTCAACCCTTGTAGCCCTCCCTGAAGGAAGACAAGAATTATCTGATGGCCAAGTAAAGACTGGGATTT
CGATGAGCCTCCTTACTGTAATTGAGAAATTAAGAGAGAGGACAGACCAAAATGCTTCAGATGATGATAT
CCTGAAAGAGCTCCAAGATAATGCCCAGTGCCAGCCAAATTCTGATACATCCCTGAGCGGAAATAATGTT
GTAGAATATATCCCGAATGCAGAAAGACCATACAGGTGCAGACTGTGCCATTACACGAGTGGAAATAAAG
GGTACATAAAACAACACCTCAGAGTCCACAGACAGAGACAGCCATACCAATGCCCAATCTGTGAACACAT
AGCTGATAATTCGAAAGATTTAGAGAGCCACATGATCCACCACTGTAAGACCCGGATATACCAGTGCAAA
CAGTGTGAAGAATCATTCCATTATAAGAGCCAATTAAGAAACCATGAGAGAGAACAACATTCCCTGCCAG
ATACCCTCAGTATAGCGACTTCAAATGAACCGAGAATTTCCAGTGACACTGCAGATGGAAAGTGTGTCCA
AGAAGGGAATAAATCCAGTGTCCAAAAACAATACAGGTGTGATGTCTGTGATTATACGAGCACTACATAT
GTCGGAGTGAGAAACCACAGGAGAATCCATAATTCAGATAAGCCATACAGATGCAGTTTGTGCGGATATG
TATGTTCCCACCCCCCGAGCCTAAAATCCCATATGTGGAAACACGCCAGTGACCAAAACTATAATTATGA
GCAAGTGAATAAGGCAATAAATGATGCGATATCCCAGAGCGGCAGAGTTTTAGGAAAGAGCCCTGGAAAG
ACCCAATTGAAATCAAGTGAAGAGAGTGCTGACCCTGTTACTGGAAGTTCAGAAAATGCTGTCAGTTCTT
CTGAATTGATGAGCCAAACCCCTTCTGAAGTCCTTGGCACAAATGAAAACGAAAAATTGAGCCCGACATC
GAACACATCATATTCCCTAGAAAAAATATCTTCTTTAGCGCCGCCGAGTATGGAATACTGTGTCCTTCTT
TTCTGCTGCTGTATATGTGGTTTTGAGAGCACGTCGAAAGAAAACCTCCTAGACCACATGAAAGAACATG
AAGGGGAGATTGTGAATATCATCCTAAATAAAGACCACAACACGGCCCTGAACACAAACTATACCCAGCT
TTCTTGTACAAAGTTGGCATTATAAGAAAGCATTGCTTATCAATTTGTTGCAACGAACAGGTCACTATCA
GTCAAAATAAAATCATTATTTGCCATCCAGCTGATATCCCCTATAGTGAGTCGTATTACATGGTCATAGC
TGTTTCCTGGCAGCTCTGGCCCGTGTCTCAAAATCTCTGATGTTACATTGCACAAGATAAAAATATATCA
TCATGAACAATAAAACTGTCTGCTTACATAAACAGTAATACAAGGGGTGTTATGAGCCATATTCAACGGG
AAACGTCGAGGCCGCGATTAAATTCCAACATGGATGCTGATTTATATGGGTATAAATGGGCTCGCGATAA
TGTCGGGCAATCAGGTGCGACAATCTATCGCTTGTATGGGAAGCCCGATGCGCCAGAGTTGTTTCTGAAA
CATGGCAAAGGTAGCGTTGCCAATGATGTTACAGATGAGATGGTCAGACTAAACTGGCTGACGGAATTTA
TGCCTCTTCCGACCATCAAGCATTTTATCCGTACTCCTGATGATGCATGGTTACTCACCACTGCGATCCC
CGGAAAAACAGCATTCCAGGTATTAGAAGAATATCCTGATTCAGGTGAAAATATTGTTGATGCGCTGGCA
GTGTTCCTGCGCCGGTTGCATTCGATTCCTGTTTGTAATTGTCCTTTTAACAGCGATCGCGTATTTCGTC
TCGCTCAGGCGCAATCACGAATGAATAACGGTTTGGTTGATGCGAGTGATTTTGATGACGAGCGTAATGG
CTGGCCTGTTGAACAAGTCTGGAAAGAAATGCATAAACTTTTGCCATTCTCACCGGATTCAGTCGTCACT
CATGGTGATTTCTCACTTGATAACCTTATTTTTGACGAGGGGAAATTAATAGGTTGTATTGATGTTGGAC
GAGTCGGAATCGCAGACCGATACCAGGATCTTGCCATCCTATGGAACTGCCTCGGTGAGTTTTCTCCTTC
ATTACAGAAACGGCTTTTTCAAAAATATGGTATTGATAATCCTGATATGAATAAATTGCAGTTTCATTTG
ATGCTCGATGAGTTTTTCTAATCAGAATTGGTTAATTGGTTGTAACACTGGCAGAGCATTACGCTGACTT
GACGGGACGGCGCAAGCTCATGACCAAAATCCCTTAACGTGAGTTACGCGTCGTTCCACTGAGCGTCAGA
CCCCGTAGAAAAGATCAAAGGATCTTCTTGAGATCCTTTTTTTCTGCGCGTAATCTGCTGCTTGCAAACA
AAAAAACCACCGCTACCAGCGGTGGTTTGTTTGCCGGATCAAGAGCTACCAACTCTTTTTCCGAAGGTAA
CTGGCTTCAGCAGAGCGCAGATACCAAATACTGTTCTTCTAGTGTAGCCGTAGTTAGGCCACCACTTCAA
GAACTCTGTAGCACCGCCTACATACCTCGCTCTGCTAATCCTGTTACCAGTGGCTGCTGCCAGTGGCGAT
AAGTCGTGTCTTACCGGGTTGGACTCAAGACGATAGTTACCGGATAAGGCGCAGCGGTCGGGCTGAACGG
GGGGTTCGTGCACACAGCCCAGCTTGGAGCGAACGACCTACACCGAACTGAGATACCTACAGCGTGAGCT
ATGAGAAAGCGCCACGCTTCCCGAAGGGAGAAAGGCGGACAGGTATCCGGTAAGCGGCAGGGTCGGAACA
GGAGAGCGCACGAGGGAGCTTCCAGGGGGAAACGCCTGGTATCTTTATAGTCCTGTCGGGTTTCGCCACC
TCTGACTTGAGCGTCGATTTTTGTGATGCTCGTCAGGGGGGCGGAGCCTATGGAAAAACGCCAGCAACGC
GGCCTTTTTACGGTTCCTGGCCTTTTGCTGGCCTTTTGCTCACATGTTCTTTCCTGCGTTATCCCCTGAT
TCTGTGGATAACCGTATTACCGCCTTTGAGTGAGCTGATACCGCTCGCCGCAGCCGAACGACCGAGCGCA
GCGAGTCAGTGAGCGAGGAAGCGGAAGAGCGCCCAATACGCAAACCGCCTCTCCCCGCGCGTTGGCCGAT
TCATTAATGCAGCTGGCACGACAGGTTTCCCGACTGGAAAGCGGGCAGTGAGCGCAACGCAATTAATACG
CGTACCGCTAGCCAGGAAGAGTTTGTAGAAACGCAAAAAGGCCATCCGTCAGGATGGCCTTCTGCTTAGT
TTGATGCCTGGCAGTTTATGGCGGGCGTCCTGCCCGCCACCCTCCGGGCCGTTGCTTCACAACGTTCAAA
TCCGCTCCCGGCGGATTTGTCCTACTCAGGAGAGCGTTCACCGACAAACAACAGATAAAACGAAAGGCCC
AGTCTTCCGACTGAGCCTTTCGTTTTATTTGATGCCTGGCAGTTCCCTACTCTCGCGTTAACGCTAGCAT
GGATGTTTTCCCAGTCACGACGTTGTAAAACGACGGCCAGTCTTAAGCTCGGGCCCCAAATAATGATTTT
ATTTTGACTGATAGTGACCTGTTCGTTGCAACAAATTGATGAGCAATGCTTTTTTATAATGCCAACTTTG
TACAAAAAAGCAGGCTTA
