>Addgene plasmid #101565 | pDONR221-ZNF507 | depositor partial sequence | sequence record 191592 | insert
ATGGAAGAATCTTCTTCTGTGGCGATGCTTGTCCCAGATATTGGTGAACAAGAGGCAATTTTGACGGCTG
AATCAATAATATCGCCTTCCCTTGAAATAGATGAACAGAGGAAGACGAAGCCTGACCCCCTGATCCATGT
AATCCAGAAACTTTCGAAAATTGTAGAGAATGAAAAAAGCCAGAAATGCCTTTTAATTGGGAAAAAGAGG
CCGAGATCGAGTGCGGCTACCCACAGCCTAGAAACCCAAGAATTGTGTGAAATACCAGCAAAAGTAATCC
AATCGCCGGCGGCAGATACGAGGAGGGCAGAAATGAGCCAGACAAATTTTACGCCTGATACCCTGGCCCA
AAATGAAGGAAAGGCAATGAGTTACCAGTGTTCCCTCTGTAAATTCCTGAGTTCAAGTTTTTCTGTCCTA
AAGGACCATATAAAACAGCATGGCCAACAAAATGAGGTGATCCTAATGTGCAGTGAGTGCCATATCACGA
GCAGAAGCCAAGAAGAATTAGAGGCCCATGTTGTAAATGACCATGATAATGATGCAAATATCCATACCCA
ATCGAAAGCCCAACAATGTGTATCGCCGAGCAGCAGCCTATGCAGGAAAACCACTGAAAGAAATGAAACA
ATCCCTGATATACCTGTAAGTGTAGATAACCTCCAGACCCATACTGTCCAAACGGCCAGTGTTGCTGAAA
TGGGGAGGAGAAAATGGTATGCATATGAACAATATGGAATGTACAGGTGCCTTTTCTGCAGTTACACATG
TGGACAACAGAGAATGCTAAAAACCCATGCCTGGAAACATGCTGGAGAAGTAGACTGTTCATACCCGATT
TTTGAAAATGAGAATGAGCCTTTAGGCCTTTTAGACAGCAGTGCTGCAGCGGCCCCTGGTGGTGTTGATG
CTGTTGTAATAGCGATTGGTGAGAGTGAATTATCGATCCATAACGGACCATCTGTCCAAGTCCAAATATG
TTCTTCAGAACAACTATCATCAAGTTCGCCCCTTGAACAATCTGCTGAGAGAGGTGTCCACCTTTCCCAA
AGTGTGACCCTAGACCCAAATGAAGAAGAAATGCTAGAAGTAATAAGTGATGCTGAAGAGAACCTAATCC
CAGACAGCCTCCTGACATCTGCCCAAAAAATAATTTCTTCGAGCCCGAATAAAAAAGGCCATGTAAATGT
AATTGTTGAGAGGCTCCCTTCGGCTGAAGAAACCCTGAGCCAAAAGAGATTCCTAATGAATACAGAAATG
GAAGAAGGAAAAGACCTCAGCCTTACAGAAGCCCAAATTGGAAGAGAAGGAATGGATGATGTATACAGGG
CTGATAAGTGCACTGTGGATATTGGAGGTTTGATAATTGGGTGGAGTTCGAGTGAAAAGAAAGATGAGCT
GATGAATAAAGGTTTGGCCACAGATGAAAATGCACCCCCTGGGAGAAGGAGAACGAACAGTGAAAGTTTG
AGATTACACAGTTTGGCAGCTGAAGCCCTTGTCACAATGCCAATCAGGGCTGCTGAATTAACGAGGGCAA
ATTTAGGCCATTATGGTGATATAAACCTATTAGACCCTGACACGAGCCAGAGACAAGTTGACAGCACTTT
GGCTGCATATTCAAAAATGATGAGCCCCCTAAAAAATTCAAGTGATGGCCTTACAAGCCTAAACCAATCA
AATTCAACCCTTGTAGCCCTCCCTGAAGGAAGACAAGAATTATCTGATGGCCAAGTAAAGACTGGGATTT
CGATGAGCCTCCTTACTGTAATTGAGAAATTAAGAGAGAGGACAGACCAAAATGCTTCAGATGATGATAT
CCTGAAAGAGCTCCAAGATAATGCCCAGTGCCAGCCAAATTCTGATACATCCCTGAGCGGAAATAATGTT
GTAGAATATATCCCGAATGCAGAAAGACCATACAGGTGCAGACTGTGCCATTACACGAGTGGAAATAAAG
GGTACATAAAACAACACCTCAGAGTCCACAGACAGAGACAGCCATACCAATGCCCAATCTGTGAACACAT
AGCTGATAATTCGAAAGATTTAGAGAGCCACATGATCCACCACTGTAAGACCCGGATATACCAGTGCAAA
CAGTGTGAAGAATCATTCCATTATAAGAGCCAATTAAGAAACCATGAGAGAGAACAACATTCCCTGCCAG
ATACCCTCAGTATAGCGACTTCAAATGAACCGAGAATTTCCAGTGACACTGCAGATGGAAAGTGTGTCCA
AGAAGGGAATAAATCCAGTGTCCAAAAACAATACAGGTGTGATGTCTGTGATTATACGAGCACTACATAT
GTCGGAGTGAGAAACCACAGGAGAATCCATAATTCAGATAAGCCATACAGATGCAGTTTGTGCGGATATG
TATGTTCCCACCCCCCGAGCCTAAAATCCCATATGTGGAAACACGCCAGTGACCAAAACTATAATTATGA
GCAAGTGAATAAGGCAATAAATGATGCGATATCCCAGAGCGGCAGAGTTTTAGGAAAGAGCCCTGGAAAG
ACCCAATTGAAATCAAGTGAAGAGAGTGCTGACCCTGTTACTGGAAGTTCAGAAAATGCTGTCAGTTCTT
CTGAATTGATGAGCCAAACCCCTTCTGAAGTCCTTGGCACAAATGAAAACGAAAAATTGAGCCCGACATC
GAACACATCATATTCCCTAGAAAAAATATCTTCTTTAGCGCCGCCGAGTATGGAATACTGTGTCCTTCTT
TTCTGCTGCTGTATATGTGGTTTTGAGAGCACGTCGAAAGAAAACCTCCTAGACCACATGAAAGAACATG
AAGGGGAGATTGTGAATATCATCCTAAATAAAGACCACAACACGGCCCTGAACACAAACTA
